>Addgene plasmid #46486 | pGEX ShcA-SH2 | depositor full sequence | sequence record 65692 | Full Sequence
ACGTTATCGACTGCACGGTGCACCAATGCTTCTGGCGTCAGGCAGCCATCGGAAGCTGTGGTATGGCTGT
GCAGGTCGTAAATCACTGCATAATTCGTGTCGCTCAAGGCGCACTCCCGTTCTGGATAATGTTTTTTGCG
CCGACATCATAACGGTTCTGGCAAATATTCTGAAATGAGCTGTTGACAATTAATCATCGGCTCGTATAAT
GTGTGGAATTGTGAGCGGATAACAATTTCACACAGGAAACAGTATTCATGTCCCCTATACTAGGTTATTG
GAAAATTAAGGGCCTTGTGCAACCCACTCGACTTCTTTTGGAATATCTTGAAGAAAAATATGAAGAGCAT
TTGTATGAGCGCGATGAAGGTGATAAATGGCGAAACAAAAAGTTTGAATTGGGTTTGGAGTTTCCCAATC
TTCCTTATTATATTGATGGTGATGTTAAATTAACACAGTCTATGGCCATCATACGTTATATAGCTGACAA
GCACAACATGTTGGGTGGTTGTCCAAAAGAGCGTGCAGAGATTTCAATGCTTGAAGGAGCGGTTTTGGAT
ATTAGATACGGTGTTTCGAGAATTGCATATAGTAAAGACTTTGAAACTCTCAAAGTTGATTTTCTTAGCA
AGCTACCTGAAATGCTGAAAATGTTCGAAGATCGTTTATGTCATAAAACATATTTAAATGGTGATCATGT
AACCCATCCTGACTTCATGTTGTATGACGCTCTTGATGTTGTTTTATACATGGACCCAATGTGCCTGGAT
GCGTTCCCAAAATTAGTTTGTTTTAAAAAACGTATTGAAGCTATCCCACAAATTGATAAGTACTTGAAAT
CCAGCAAGTATATAGCATGGCCTTTGCAGGGCTGGCAAGCCACGTTTGGTGGTGGCGACCATCCTCCAAA
ATCGGATCTGGAAGTTCTGTTCCAGGGGCCCCTGGGATCCGGGCGCGCCATGCAGTCGGTGTCCATGGCT
GAGCAGCTCCGAGGGGAGCCCTGGTTCCATGGGAAGCTGAGCCGGCGGGAGGCTGAGGCACTGCTGCAGC
TCAATGGGGACTTCCTGGTACGGGAGAGCACGACCACACCTGGCCAGTATGTGCTCACTGGCTTGCAGAG
TGGGCAGCCTAAGCATTTGCTACTGGTGGACCCTGAGGGTGTGGTTCGGACTAAGGATCACCGCTTTGAA
AGTGTCAGTCACCTTATCAGCTACCACATGGACAATCACTTGCCCATCATCTCTGCGGGCAGCGAACTGT
GTCTACAGCAACCTGTGGAGCGGAAACTGTTAATTAACGAATTCCCGGGTCGACTCGAGCGGCCGCATCG
TGACTGACTGACGATCTGCCTCGCGCGTTTCGGTGATGACGGTGAAAACCTCTGACACATGCAGCTCCCG
GAGACGGTCACAGCTTGTCTGTAAGCGGATGCCGGGAGCAGACAAGCCCGTCAGGGCGCGTCAGCGGGTG
TTGGCGGGTGTCGGGGCGCAGCCATGACCCAGTCACGTAGCGATAGCGGAGTGTATAATTCTTGAAGACG
AAAGGGCCTCGTGATACGCCTATTTTTATAGGTTAATGTCATGATAATAATGGTTTCTTAGACGTCAGGT
GGCACTTTTCGGGGAAATGTGCGCGGAACCCCTATTTGTTTATTTTTCTAAATACATTCAAATATGTATC
CGCTCATGAGACAATAACCCTGATAAATGCTTCAATAATATTGAAAAAGGAAGAGTATGAGTATTCAACA
TTTCCGTGTCGCCCTTATTCCCTTTTTTGCGGCATTTTGCCTTCCTGTTTTTGCTCACCCAGAAACGCTG
GTGAAAGTAAAAGATGCTGAAGATCAGTTGGGTGCACGAGTGGGTTACATCGAACTGGATCTCAACAGCG
GTAAGATCCTTGAGAGTTTTCGCCCCGAAGAACGTTTTCCAATGATGAGCACTTTTAAAGTTCTGCTATG
TGGCGCGGTATTATCCCGTGTTGACGCCGGGCAAGAGCAACTCGGTCGCCGCATACACTATTCTCAGAAT
GACTTGGTTGAGTACTCACCAGTCACAGAAAAGCATCTTACGGATGGCATGACAGTAAGAGAATTATGCA
GTGCTGCCATAACCATGAGTGATAACACTGCGGCCAACTTACTTCTGACAACGATCGGAGGACCGAAGGA
GCTAACCGCTTTTTTGCACAACATGGGGGATCATGTAACTCGCCTTGATCGTTGGGAACCGGAGCTGAAT
GAAGCCATACCAAACGACGAGCGTGACACCACGATGCCTGCAGCAATGGCAACAACGTTGCGCAAACTAT
TAACTGGCGAACTACTTACTCTAGCTTCCCGGCAACAATTAATAGACTGGATGGAGGCGGATAAAGTTGC
AGGACCACTTCTGCGCTCGGCCCTTCCGGCTGGCTGGTTTATTGCTGATAAATCTGGAGCCGGTGAGCGT
GGGTCTCGCGGTATCATTGCAGCACTGGGGCCAGATGGTAAGCCCTCCCGTATCGTAGTTATCTACACGA
CGGGGAGTCAGGCAACTATGGATGAACGAAATAGACAGATCGCTGAGATAGGTGCCTCACTGATTAAGCA
TTGGTAACTGTCAGACCAAGTTTACTCATATATACTTTAGATTGATTTAAAACTTCATTTTTAATTTAAA
AGGATCTAGGTGAAGATCCTTTTTGATAATCTCATGACCAAAATCCCTTAACGTGAGTTTTCGTTCCACT
GAGCGTCAGACCCCGTAGAAAAGATCAAAGGATCTTCTTGAGATCCTTTTTTTCTGCGCGTAATCTGCTG
CTTGCAAACAAAAAAACCACCGCTACCAGCGGTGGTTTGTTTGCCGGATCAAGAGCTACCAACTCTTTTT
CCGAAGGTAACTGGCTTCAGCAGAGCGCAGATACCAAATACTGTCCTTCTAGTGTAGCCGTAGTTAGGCC
ACCACTTCAAGAACTCTGTAGCACCGCCTACATACCTCGCTCTGCTAATCCTGTTACCAGTGGCTGCTGC
CAGTGGCGATAAGTCGTGTCTTACCGGGTTGGACTCAAGACGATAGTTACCGGATAAGGCGCAGCGGTCG
GGCTGAACGGGGGGTTCGTGCACACAGCCCAGCTTGGAGCGAACGACCTACACCGAACTGAGATACCTAC
AGCGTGAGCTATGAGAAAGCGCCACGCTTCCCGAAGGGAGAAAGGCGGACAGGTATCCGGTAAGCGGCAG
GGTCGGAACAGGAGAGCGCACGAGGGAGCTTCCAGGGGGAAACGCCTGGTATCTTTATAGTCCTGTCGGG
TTTCGCCACCTCTGACTTGAGCGTCGATTTTTGTGATGCTCGTCAGGGGGGCGGAGCCTATGGAAAAACG
CCAGCAACGCGGCCTTTTTACGGTTCCTGGCCTTTTGCTGGCCTTTTGCTCACATGTTCTTTCCTGCGTT
ATCCCCTGATTCTGTGGATAACCGTATTACCGCCTTTGAGTGAGCTGATACCGCTCGCCGCAGCCGAACG
ACCGAGCGCAGCGAGTCAGTGAGCGAGGAAGCGGAAGAGCGCCTGATGCGGTATTTTCTCCTTACGCATC
TGTGCGGTATTTCACACCGCATAAATTCCGACACCATCGAATGGTGCAAAACCTTTCGCGGTATGGCATG
ATAGCGCCCGGAAGAGAGTCAATTCAGGGTGGTGAATGTGAAACCAGTAACGTTATACGATGTCGCAGAG
TATGCCGGTGTCTCTTATCAGACCGTTTCCCGCGTGGTGAACCAGGCCAGCCACGTTTCTGCGAAAACGC
GGGAAAAAGTGGAAGCGGCGATGGCGGAGCTGAATTACATTCCCAACCGCGTGGCACAACAACTGGCGGG
CAAACAGTCGTTGCTGATTGGCGTTGCCACCTCCAGTCTGGCCCTGCACGCGCCGTCGCAAATTGTCGCG
GCGATTAAATCTCGCGCCGATCAACTGGGTGCCAGCGTGGTGGTGTCGATGGTAGAACGAAGCGGCGTCG
AAGCCTGTAAAGCGGCGGTGCACAATCTTCTCGCGCAACGCGTCAGTGGGCTGATCATTAACTATCCGCT
GGATGACCAGGATGCCATTGCTGTGGAAGCTGCCTGCACTAATGTTCCGGCGTTATTTCTTGATGTCTCT
GACCAGACACCCATCAACAGTATTATTTTCTCCCATGAAGACGGTACGCGACTGGGCGTGGAGCATCTGG
TCGCATTGGGTCACCAGCAAATCGCGCTGTTAGCGGGCCCATTAAGTTCTGTCTCGGCGCGTCTGCGTCT
GGCTGGCTGGCATAAATATCTCACTCGCAATCAAATTCAGCCGATAGCGGAACGGGAAGGCGACTGGAGT
GCCATGTCCGGTTTTCAACAAACCATGCAAATGCTGAATGAGGGCATCGTTCCCACTGCGATGCTGGTTG
CCAACGATCAGATGGCGCTGGGCGCAATGCGCGCCATTACCGAGTCCGGGCTGCGCGTTGGTGCGGATAT
CTCGGTAGTGGGATACGACGATACCGAAGACAGCTCATGTTATATCCCGCCGTCAACCACCATCAAACAG
GATTTTCGCCTGCTGGGGCAAACCAGCGTGGACCGCTTGCTGCAACTCTCTCAGGGCCAGGCGGTGAAGG
GCAATCAGCTGTTGCCCGTCTCACTGGTGAAAAGAAAAACCACCCTGGCGCCCAATACGCAAACCGCCTC
TCCCCGCGCGTTGGCCGATTCATTAATGCAGCTGGCACGACAGGTTTCCCGACTGGAAAGCGGGCAGTGA
GCGCAACGCAATTAATGTGAGTTAGCTCACTCATTAGGCACCCCAGGCTTTACACTTTATGCTTCCGGCT
CGTATGTTGTGTGGAATTGTGAGCGGATAACAATTTCACACAGGAAACAGCTATGACCATGATTACGGAT
TCACTGGCCGTCGTTTTACAACGTCGTGACTGGGAAAACCCTGGCGTTACCCAACTTAATCGCCTTGCAG
CACATCCCCCTTTCGCCAGCTGGCGTAATAGCGAAGAGGCCCGCACCGATCGCCCTTCCCAACAGTTGCG
CAGCCTGAATGGCGAATGGCGCTTTGCCTGGTTTCCGGCACCAGAAGCGGTGCCGGAAAGCTGGCTGGAG
TGCGATCTTCCTGAGGCCGATACTGTCGTCGTCCCCTCAAACTGGCAGATGCACGGTTACGATGCGCCCA
TCTACACCAACGTAACCTATCCCATTACGGTCAATCCGCCGTTTGTTCCCACGGAGAATCCGACGGGTTG
TTACTCGCTCACATTTAATGTTGATGAAAGCTGGCTACAGGAAGGCCAGACGCGAATTATTTTTGATGGC
GTTGGAATT
Features (pLannotate 1.2.2; 17 found; start..end, strand, type, name):
      6..107     -  CDS            yciV (fragment): RNAAM_ECOLI - Also known as trpH From Escherichia coli (strain K12).
    183..211     +  promoter       tac promoter: strong E. coli promoter; hybrid between the trp and lac UV5 promoters
    219..235     +  protein_bind   lac operator: The lac repressor binds to the lac operator to inhibit transcription in E. coli. This inhibition can be relieved by adding lactose or isopropyl-β-D-thiogalactopyranoside (IPTG). lac repressor encoded by lacI
    258..911     +  CDS            GST26_SCHJA: Experimental evidence at protein level: Swiss-Prot protein existence level 1. GST isoenzymes appear to play a central role in the parasite detoxification system. Other functions are also suspected including a role in increasing the solubility of haematin in the parasite gut. From Schistosoma japonicum (Blood fluke).
    888..1286    +  CDS            Shc1 (fragment): SHC1_RAT - Experimental evidence at protein level: Swiss-Prot protein existence level 1. Signaling adapter that couples activated growth factor receptors to signaling pathways. Participates in a signaling cascade initiated by activated KIT and KITLG/SCF. Participates in signaling downstream of the angiopoietin receptor TEK/TIE2, and plays a role in the regulation of endothelial cell migration and sprouting angiogenesis (By similarity). From Rattus norvegicus (Rat).
   1346..1385    +  CDS            rop (fragment): Rop protein, which maintains plasmids at low copy number; rop
   1487..1527    +  misc_feature   bom (fragment): basis of mobility region from pBR322
   1632..1736    +  promoter       AmpR promoter: bla
   1737..2597    +  CDS            AmpR: β-lactamase; bla; confers resistance to ampicillin, carbenicillin, and related antibiotics
   2768..3356    +  rep_origin     ori: high-copy-number ColE1/pMB1/pBR322/pUC origin of replication
   3542..3593    -  misc_feature   bom (fragment): basis of mobility region from pBR322
   3600..3677    +  promoter       lacIq promoter: lacI (mutant); In the lacIq allele, a single base change in the promoter boosts expression of the lacI gene about 10-fold.
   3678..4760    +  CDS            lacI: lac repressor; lacI; The lac repressor binds to the lac operator to inhibit transcription in E. coli. This inhibition can be relieved by adding lactose or isopropyl-β-D-thiogalactopyranoside (IPTG).
   4773..4794    +  protein_bind   CAP binding site: CAP binding activates transcription in the presence of cAMP. E. coli catabolite activator protein
   4809..4839    +  promoter       lac promoter: promoter for the E. coli lac operon
   4847..4863    +  protein_bind   lac operator: The lac repressor binds to the lac operator to inhibit transcription in E. coli. This inhibition can be relieved by adding lactose or isopropyl-β-D-thiogalactopyranoside (IPTG). lac repressor encoded by lacI
   4883..5056    +  CDS            lacZα: LacZα fragment of β-galactosidase; lacZ fragment
