[The description below was written by a language model from this plasmid's Addgene catalogue record and pLannotate feature annotations shown in this document.]
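Description:
pGEX ShcA-SH2 is a bacterial expression plasmid built on the pGEX6P1 backbone for producing the SH2 domain of the human adaptor protein ShcA (SHC1) as a glutathione S-transferase fusion in E. coli. The insert, about 360 bp covering amino acids 476–584, was cloned between the BamHI and EcoRI sites, both of which are retained. This places it in frame downstream of the Schistosoma japonicum GST coding sequence and the PreScission protease recognition site supplied by the backbone. The resulting fusion protein is reported to be approximately 38 kDa. GST allows affinity capture on glutathione resin, and the PreScission site permits removal of the tag if the free domain is wanted. The automated annotation matched the insert to a rat Shc1 entry, which probably reflects high sequence conservation, since the catalogue lists the species as human.

Expression is driven by the tac promoter, a strong trp/lac hybrid, followed by a lac operator. The plasmid also carries lacI under the lacIq promoter, so transcription is repressed until it is induced with IPTG, regardless of host strain. Propagation relies on a ColE1/pBR322-type origin, and the catalogue lists the plasmid as low copy. Selection is by ampicillin resistance through β-lactamase expressed from its own promoter. Other annotated pieces, including a lacZα fragment with lac promoter elements and short rop and bom fragments, are backbone remnants with no stated role in the design. The sequence record is 5,329 nt long. The associated publication describes high-throughput phosphotyrosine profiling using SH2 domains, which suggests the purified GST–SH2 fusion serves as a probe for detecting or binding tyrosine-phosphorylated proteins.
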