Addgene plasmid #46486: pGEX ShcA-SH2
Depositing lab: Bruce Mayer. Depositing organization: University of Connecticut Health Center. Publication: High-throughput phosphotyrosine profiling using SH2 domains. Machida K, Thompson CM, Dierck K, Jablonowski K, Karkkainen S, Liu B, Zhang H, Nash PD, Newman DK, Nollau P, Pawson T, Renkema GH, Saksela K, Schiller MR, Shin DG, Mayer BJ. Mol Cell. 2007 Jun 22;26(6):899-915. 10.1016/j.molcel.2007.05.031 PubMed 17588523.
Backbone
  Vector backbone: pGEX6P1
  Backbone manufacturer: GE Healthcare Biosciences
  Backbone size w/o insert (bp): 4900
  Vector type: Bacterial Expression
Growth in bacteria
  Bacterial resistance: Ampicillin, 100 μg/mL
  Growth temperature: 37°C
  Growth strain: DH5alpha
  Copy number: Low Copy
Gene/Insert
  Gene/Insert name: ShcA (alt names: SHC1; SHC; SHCA; FLJ26504; SHC1)
  Species: H. sapiens (human)
  Insert size (bp): 360
  Mutation: contains amino acids 476-584
  Entrez Gene: SHC1 (a.k.a. SHC, SHCA)
  Promoter: Tac
  Tag / fusion protein: GST (N terminal on backbone); PreScission (N terminal on backbone)
  Cloning method: Restriction Enzyme; 5′ cloning site BamHI (not destroyed); 3′ cloning site EcoRI (not destroyed)
  Sequencing primers: 5′ pGEX-5; 3′ pGEX-3
Terms and licenses: Academic/Nonprofit Terms; Industry Terms: Not Available to Industry
Depositor comments: The molecular weight of the GST fusion protein is approximately 38 kDa
How to cite: pGEX ShcA-SH2 was a gift from Bruce Mayer (Addgene plasmid # 46486 ; http://n2t.net/addgene:46486 ; RRID:Addgene_46486)
