>Addgene plasmid #46486 | pGEX ShcA-SH2 | depositor partial sequence | sequence record 65693 | Insert sequence
GGATCCGGGCGCGCCATGCAGTCGGTGTCCATGGCTGAGCAGCTCCGAGGGGAGCCCTGGTTCCATGGGA
AGCTGAGCCGGCGGGAGGCTGAGGCACTGCTGCAGCTCAATGGGGACTTCCTGGTACGGGAGAGCACGAC
CACACCTGGCCAGTATGTGCTCACTGGCTTGCAGAGTGGGCAGCCTAAGCATTTGCTACTGGTGGACCCT
GAGGGTGTGGTTCGGACTAAGGATCACCGCTTTGAAAGTGTCAGTCACCTTATCAGCTACCACATGGACA
ATCACTTGCCCATCATCTCTGCGGGCAGCGAACTGTGTCTACAGCAACCTGTGGAGCGGAAACTGTTAAT
TAACGAATTC
