>Addgene plasmid #46486 | pGEX ShcA-SH2 | addgene partial sequence | sequence record 66713 | pGEX5
CGGATCTGGAGTTCTGTTCCAGGGGCCCCTGGGATCCGGGCGCGCCATGCAGTCGGTGTCCATGGCTGAG
CAGCTCCGAGGGGAGCCCTGGTTCCATGGGAAGCTGAGCCGGCGGGAGGCTGAGGCACTGCTGCAGCTCA
ATGGGGACTTCCTGGTACGGGAGAGCACGACCACACCTGGCCAGTATGTGCTCACTGGCTTGCAGAGTGG
GCAGCCTAAGCATTTGCTACTGGTGGACCCTGAGGGTGTGGTTCGGACTAAGGATCACCGCTTTGAAAGT
GTCAGTCACCTTATCAGCTACCACATGGACAATCACTTGCCCATCATCTCTGCGGGCAGCGAACTGTGTC
TACAGCAACCTGTGGAGCGGAAACTGTTAATTAACGAATTCCCGGGTCGACTCGAGCGGCCGCATCGTGA
CTGACTGACGATCTGCCTCGCGCGTTTCGGTGATGACGGTGAAAACCTCTGACACATGCAGCTCCCGGAG
ACGGTCACAGCTTGTCTGTAAGCGGATGCCGGGAGCAGACAAGCCCGTCAGGGCGCGTCAGCGGGTGTTG
GCGGGTGTCGGGGCGCAGCCATGACCCAGTCACGTAGCGATAGCGGAGTGTATAATTCTTGAAGACGAAA
GGGCCTCGTGATACGCCTATTTTTATAGGTTAATGTCATGATAATAATGGTTTCTTAGACGTCAGGTGGC
ACTTTTCGGGGAAATGTGCGCGGAACCCCTATTTGTTTATTTTTCTAAATACATTCAAATATGTATCCGC
TCATGAGACAATAACCCTGATAAATGCTTCAATAATATTGAAAAAGGAAGAGTATGAGTATTCAANATTT
TC
